>Addgene plasmid #135887 | D74_Ld_291730 | addgene full sequence | sequence record 274855 | Addgene NGS Result
GACATTGATTATTGACTAGTTATTAATAGTAATCAATTACGGGGTCATTAGTTCATAGCCCATATATGGA
GTTCCGCGTTACATAACTTACGGTAAATGGCCCGCCTGGCTGACCGCCCAACGACCCCCGCCCATTGACG
TCAATAATGACGTATGTTCCCATAGTAACGCCAATAGGGACTTTCCATTGACGTCAATGGGTGGAGTATT
TACGGTAAACTGCCCACTTGGCAGTACATCAAGTGTATCATATGCCAAGTCCGCCCCCTATTGACGTCAA
TGACGGTAAATGGCCCGCCTGGCATTATGCCCAGTACATGACCTTACGGGACTTTCCTACTTGGCAGTAC
ATCTACGTATTAGTCATCGCTATTACCATGGTGATGCGGTTTTGGCAGTACACCAATGGGCGTGGATAGC
GGTTTGACTCACGGGGATTTCCAAGTCTCCACCCCATTGACGTCAATGGGAGTTTGTTTTGGCACCAAAA
TCAACGGGACTTTCCAAAATGTCGTAATAACCCCGCCCCGTTGACGCAAATGGGCGGTAGGCGTGTACGG
TGGGAGGTCTATATAAGCAGAGCTCGTTTAGTGAACCGTCAGATCCTCACTCTCTTCCGCATCGCTGTCT
GCGAGGGCCAGCTGTTGGGCTCGCGGTTGAGGACAAACTCTTCGCGGTCTTTCCAGTACTCTTGGATCGG
AAACCCGTCGGCCTCCGAACGGTACTCCGCCACCGAGGGACCTGAGCGAGTCCGCATCGACCGGATCGGA
AAACCTCTCGAGAAAGGCGTCTAACCAGTCACAGTCGCAAGGTAGGCTGAGCACCGTGGCGGGCGGCAGC
GGGTGGCGGTCGGGGTTGTTTCTGGCGGAGGTGCTGCTGATGATGTAATTAAAGTAGGCGGTCTTGAGAC
GGCGGATGGTCGAGGTGAGGTGTGGCAGGCTTGAGATCCAGCTGTTGGGGTGAGTACTCCCTCTCAAAAG
CGGGCATTACTTCTGCGCTAAGATTGTCAGTTTCCAAAAACGAGGAGGATTTGATATTCACCTGGCCCGA
TCTGGCCATACACTTGAGTGACAATGACATCCACTTTGCCTTTCTCTCCACAGGTGTCCACTCCCAGGTC
CAAGTTTGCCACCATGGAGTTTCAGACCCAGGTACTCATGTCCCTGCTGCTCTGCATGTCTGGTGCGGCC
GCCGGAGCTACACCCGCATCCGCCTTTTACGTACCTGGTGCCGCCGAAAAGGCCTATAAGAAGGGCGAAG
AGGTGAAATTTATGGTTAACAGCCTGCGCTCAAGTAGCGAAATGTTCCCAATAGACTATAGCAAAATGCC
ATTCTGCCAGCCAGCTCGCCAAGAATTCAAAGAGGAGTCTATTGGGGAGATTATTTGGGGTGACCGGATG
CTTAATTCCCTGTATACCGTGCGAATGAAAGAGGACGTCAAGTGCATGGCTCTGCCCGACTGTGACTTCA
TTGCTAACACAGAGACTATACGCCGTAAGGAAAGTAAGAACCTGACAAAGATGATTAATAAGTGGTACCG
CGTTTATATGAATATTGATAACCTGCCAGTATTCAGTACAAATCCGGAAAGTACCCAGATGTCTGAGTGC
GCCAAGAAGCTGGGTAAAGATGTAAAGATCTACGCACAGCGAGGATTTCCATTGGGCGTGCCCGCGAAGT
GCACAAGTGACAGAGCCGCTCTGCTGAACAACCACTTGGACTTCACTATTCATTACAACCACGACTCCCA
AACGACCCGAACTACCGCCGAAGAGGAACGGCGATATATTGTCGTCTTCATCGATGTAAAAGCTCGTAGC
ATAGCCTGGTCAGACTCACTCGAATGCAATTCTCAGATGAAAGTCGCACCCGAGGTGTTGGCACCCATGC
GCGGGCTCAAAATGAAGAATGTGACTCAGAATAAGGCCACAGTCTACTGGACCTACTCCGTAAAGTGGAA
AGAGAACCCAAACGTCAAATGGGCTACACGTTGGGACTTTTACCTGACAGCAGCAGCAGCTGCAGCCCCG
GCCGGCGCGCCCGGCAGCCTGCACCACATCCTGGACGCCCAGAAGATGCTGTGGAACCACAGGGACAGGA
ACCTGCCTCCTCTGGCCCCTCTGGGCCCCCACCACCATCACCACCATTGAGTCTAGACACGTGATTAATT
AAGGATCCCCCGACCTCGACCTCTGGCTAATAAAGGAAATTTATTTTCATTGCAATAGTGTGTTGGAATT
TTTTGTGTCTCTCACTCGGAAGGACATATGGGAGGGCAAATCATTTGGTCGAGATCCCTCGGAGATCTCT
AGCTAGAGGATCGATCCCCGCCCCGGACGAACTAAACCTGACTACGACATCTCTGCCCCTTCTTCGCGGG
GCAGTGCATGTAATCCCTTCAGTTGGTTGGTACAACTTGCCAACTGGGCCCTGTTCCACATGTGACACGG
GGGGGGACCAAACACAAAGGGGTTCTCTGACTGTAGTTGACATCCTTATAAATGGATGTGCACATTTGCC
AACACTGAGTGGCTTTCATCCTGGAGCAGACTTTGCAGTCTGTGGACTGCAACACAACATTGCCTTTATG
TGTAACTCTTGGCTGAAGCTCTTACACCAATGCTGGGGGACATGTACCTCCCAGGGGCCCAGGAAGACTA
CGGGAGGCTACACCAACGTCAATCAGAGGGGCCTGTGTAGCTACCGATAAGCGGACCCTCAAGAGGGCAT
TAGCAATAGTGTTTATAAGGCCCCCTTGTTAACCCTAAACGGGTAGCATATGCTTCCCGGGTAGTAGTAT
ATACTATCCAGACTAACCCTAATTCAATAGCATATGTTACCCAACGGGAAGCATATGCTATCGAATTAGG
GTTAGTAAAAGGGTCCTAAGGAACAGCGATATCTCCCACCCCATGAGCTGTCACGGTTTTATTTACATGG
GGTCAGGATTCCACGAGGGTAGTGAACCATTTTAGTCACAAGGGCAGTGGCTGAAGATCAAGGAGCGGGC
AGTGAACTCTCCTGAATCTTCGCCTGCTTCTTCATTCTCCTTCGTTTAGCTAATAGAATAACTGCTGAGT
TGTGAACAGTAAGGTGTATGTGAGGTGCTCGAAAACAAGGTTTCAGGTGACGCCCCCAGAATAAAATTTG
GACGGGGGGTTCAGTGGTGGCATTGTGCTATGACACCAATATAACCCTCACAAACCCCTTGGGCAATAAA
TACTAGTGTAGGAATGAAACATTCTGAATATCTTTAACAATAGAAATCCATGGGGTGGGGACAAGCCGTA
AAGACTGGATGTCCATCTCACACGAATTTATGGCTATGGGCAACACATAATCCTAGTGCAATATGATACT
GGGGTTATTAAGATGTGTCCCAGGCAGGGACCAAGACAGGTGAACCATGTTGTTACACTCTATTTGTAAC
AAGGGGAAAGAGAGTGGACGCCGACAGCAGCGGACTCCACTGGTTGTCTCTAACACCCCCGAAAATTAAA
CGGGGCTCCACGCCAATGGGGCCCATAAACAAAGACAAGTGGCCACTCTTTTTTTTGAAATTGTGGAGTG
GGGGCACGCGTCAGCCCCCACACGCCGCCCTGCGGTTTTGGACTGTAAAATAAGGGTGTAATAACTTGGC
TGATTGTAACCCCGCTAACCACTGCGGTCAAACCACTTGCCCACAAAACCACTAATGGCACCCCGGGGAA
TACCTGCATAAGTAGGTGGGCGGGCCAAGATAGGGGCGCGATTGCTGCGATCTGGAGGACAAATTACACA
CACTTGCGCCTGAGCGCCAAGCACAGGGTTGTTGGTCCTCATATTCACGAGGTCGCTGAGAGCACGGTGG
GCTAATGTTGCCATGGGTAGCATATACTACCCAAATATCTGGATAGCATATGCTATCCTAATCTATATCT
GGGTAGCATAGGCTATCCTAATCTATATCTGGGTAGCATATGCTATCCTAATCTATATCTGGGTAGTATA
TGCTATCCTAATTTATATCTGGGTAGCATAGGCTATCCTAATCTATATCTGGGTAGCATATGCTATCCTA
ATCTATATCTGGGTAGTATATGCTATCCTAATCTGTATCCGGGTAGCATATGCTATCCTAATAGAGATTA
GGGTAGTATATGCTATCCTAATTTATATCTGGGTAGCATATACTACCCAAATATCTGGATAGCATATGCT
ATCCTAATCTATATCTGGGTAGCATATGCTATCCTAATCTATATCTGGGTAGCATAGGCTATCCTAATCT
ATATCTGGGTAGCATATGCTATCCTAATCTATATCTGGGTAGTATATGCTATCCTAATTTATATCTGGGT
AGCATAGGCTATCCTAATCTATATCTGGGTAGCATATGCTATCCTAATCTATATCTGGGTAGTATATGCT
ATCCTAATCTGTATCCGGGTAGCATATGCTATCCTCATGATAAGCTGTCAAACATGAGAATTTTCTTGAA
GACGAAAGGGCCTCGTGATACGCCTATTTTTATAGGTTAATGTCATGATAATAATGGTTTCTTAGACGTC
AGGTGGCACTTTTCGGGGAAATGTGCGCGGAACCCCTATTTGTTTATTTTTCTAAATACATTCAAATATG
TATCCGCTCATGAGACAATAACCCTGATAAATGCTTCAATAATATTGAAAAAGGAAGAGTATGAGTATTC
AACATTTCCGTGTCGCCCTTATTCCCTTTTTTGCGGCATTTTGCCTTCCTGTTTTTGCTCACCCAGAAAC
GCTGGTGAAAGTAAAAGATGCTGAAGATCAGTTGGGTGCACGAGTGGGTTACATCGAACTGGATCTCAAC
AGCGGTAAGATCCTTGAGAGTTTTCGCCCCGAAGAACGTTTTCCAATGATGAGCACTTTTAAAGTTCTGC
TATGTGGCGCGGTATTATCCCGTGTTGACGCCGGGCAAGAGCAACTCGGTCGCCGCATACACTATTCTCA
GAATGACTTGGTTGAGTACTCACCAGTCACAGAAAAGCATCTTACGGATGGCATGACAGTAAGAGAATTA
TGCAGTGCTGCCATAACCATGAGTGATAACACTGCGGCCAACTTACTTCTGACAACGATCGGAGGACCGA
AGGAGCTAACCGCTTTTTTGCACAACATGGGGGATCATGTAACTCGCCTTGATCGTTGGGAACCGGAGCT
GAATGAAGCCATACCAAACGACGAGCGTGACACCACGATGCCTGCAGCAATGGCAACAACGTTGCGCAAA
CTATTAACTGGCGAACTACTTACTCTAGCTTCCCGGCAACAATTAATAGACTGGATGGAGGCGGATAAAG
TTGCAGGACCACTTCTGCGCTCGGCCCTTCCGGCTGGCTGGTTTATTGCTGATAAATCTGGAGCCGGTGA
GCGTGGGTCTCGCGGTATCATTGCAGCACTGGGGCCAGATGGTAAGCCCTCCCGTATCGTAGTTATCTAC
ACGACGGGGAGTCAGGCAACTATGGATGAACGAAATAGACAGATCGCTGAGATAGGTGCCTCACTGATTA
AGCATTGGTAACTGTCAGACCAAGTTTACTCATATATACTTTAGATTGATTTAAAACTTCATTTTTAATT
TAAAAGGATCTAGGTGAAGATCCTTTTTGATAATCTCATGACCAAAATCCCTTAACGTGAGTTTTCGTTC
CACTGAGCGTCAGACCCCGTAGAAAAGATCAAAGGATCTTCTTGAGATCCTTTTTTTCTGCGCGTAATCT
GCTGCTTGCAAACAAAAAAACCACCGCTACCAGCGGTGGTTTGTTTGCCGGATCAAGAGCTACCAACTCT
TTTTCCGAAGGTAACTGGCTTCAGCAGAGCGCAGATACCAAATACTGTTCTTCTAGTGTAGCCGTAGTTA
GGCCACCACTTCAAGAACTCTGTAGCACCGCCTACATACCTCGCTCTGCTAATCCTGTTACCAGTGGCTG
CTGCCAGTGGCGATAAGTCGTGTCTTACCGGGTTGGACTCAAGACGATAGTTACCGGATAAGGCGCAGCG
GTCGGGCTGAACGGGGGGTTCGTGCACACAGCCCAGCTTGGAGCGAACGACCTACACCGAACTGAGATAC
CTACAGCGTGAGCTATGAGAAAGCGCCACGCTTCCCGAAGGGAGAAAGGCGGACAGGTATCCGGTAAGCG
GCAGGGTCGGAACAGGAGAGCGCACGAGGGAGCTTCCAGGGGGAAACGCCTGGTATCTTTATAGTCCTGT
CGGGTTTCGCCACCTCTGACTTGAGCGTCGATTTTTGTGATGCTCGTCAGGGGGGCGGAGCCTATGGAAA
AACGCCAGCAACGCGGCCTTTTTACGGTTCCTGGCCTTTTGCTGGCCTTTTGCTCACATGTTCTTTCCTG
CGTTATCCCCTGATTCTGTGGATAACCGTATTACCGCCTTTGAGTGAGCTGATACCGCTCGCCGCAGCCG
AACGACCGAGCGCAGCGAGTCAGTGAGCGAGGAAGCGGAAGAGCGCCCAATACGCAAACCGCCTCTCCCC
GCGCGTTGGCCGATTCATTAATGCAGCTGGCACGACAGGTTTCCCGACTGGAAAGCGGGCAGTGAGCGCA
ACGCAATTAATGTGAGTTAGCTCACTCATTAGGCACCCCAGGCTTTACACTTTATGCTTCCGGCTCGTAT
GTTGTGTGGAATTGTGAGCGGATAACAATTTCACACAGGAAACAGCTATGACCATGATTACGCCAAGCTC
TAGCTAGAGGTCGACCAATTCTCATGTTTGACAGCTTATCATCGCAGATCCGGGCAACGTTGTTGCCATT
GCTGCAGGCGCAGAACTGGTAGGTATGGAAGATCTATACATTGAATCAATATTGGCAATTAGCCATATTA
GTCATTGGTTATATAGCATAAATCAATATTGGCTATTGGCCATTGCATACGTTGTATCTATATCATAATA
TGTACATTTATATTGGCTCATGTCCAATATGACCGCCATGTT
Features (pLannotate 1.2.2; 17 found; start..end, strand, type, name):
      1..380     +  enhancer       CMV enhancer: human cytomegalovirus immediate early enhancer
    382..581     +  promoter       CMV promoter: human cytomegalovirus (CMV) immediate early promoter
    649..687     +  misc_feature   Ad SA (fragment): adenovirus major late transcript splice acceptor (Friedrich and Soriano, 1991)
    720..929     -  CDS            PTP (fragment): TERM_ADE02 - Experimental evidence at protein level: Swiss-Prot protein existence level 1. Protein covalently bound to the viral DNA that acts as a primer for viral genomic replication by DNA strand displacement. Assembles on the viral origin of replication in an initiation complex with viral polymerase, DBP, host NFIA and host POU2F1/OCT1. During initiation, the polymerase covalently couples the first dCTP with Ser- 580 of pTP. The terminal protein stimulates the template activity over 20 fold compared to protein-free templates. Neo-synthesized viral genomes are linked to two preterminal prot
    960..1049    +  intron         chimeric intron (fragment): chimera between introns from adenovirus and immunoglobulin heavy chain genes
   1068..1114    +  CDS            IgH signal sequence (fragment): signal sequence from the mouse immunoglobulin heavy chain variable region
   2199..2254    +  polyA_signal   β-globin poly(A) signal: rabbit β-globin polyadenylation signal (Gil and Proudfoot, 1987)
   2768..4449    -  rep_origin     oriP (fragment): Epstein-Barr virus oriP replication origin (Yates et al., 2000)
   4576..4680    +  promoter       AmpR promoter: bla
   4681..5541    +  CDS            AmpR: β-lactamase; bla; confers resistance to ampicillin, carbenicillin, and related antibiotics
   5712..6300    +  rep_origin     ori: high-copy-number ColE1/pMB1/pBR322/pUC origin of replication
   6483..6575    +  CDS            lacI (fragment): lac repressor; lacI; The lac repressor binds to the lac operator to inhibit transcription in E. coli. This inhibition can be relieved by adding lactose or isopropyl-β-D-thiogalactopyranoside (IPTG).
   6588..6609    +  protein_bind   CAP binding site: CAP binding activates transcription in the presence of cAMP. E. coli catabolite activator protein
   6624..6654    +  promoter       lac promoter: promoter for the E. coli lac operon
   6662..6678    +  protein_bind   lac operator: The lac repressor binds to the lac operator to inhibit transcription in E. coli. This inhibition can be relieved by adding lactose or isopropyl-β-D-thiogalactopyranoside (IPTG). lac repressor encoded by lacI
   6748..6764    +  promoter       tet promoter (fragment): E. coli promoter for tetracycline efflux protein gene
   6774..6799    -  CDS            bla(M) (fragment): β-lactamase lacking the signal sequence; bla(M); allows cytosolic expression of β-lactamase
