[The description below was written by a language model from this plasmid's Addgene catalogue record and pLannotate feature annotations shown in this document.]
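Description:
D74_Ld_291730 is a mammalian expression plasmid built on the pTT3 backbone for producing the extracellular region (ectodomain) of a Leishmania donovani protein, annotated as a putative endosomal integral membrane protein (LDPBK_291730), as a soluble recombinant protein in mammalian cells. In bacteria it is maintained as a high-copy plasmid through a ColE1/pUC-type origin and selected with ampicillin via the β-lactamase gene. The backbone also carries a fragment of the Epstein-Barr virus oriP, which supports episomal retention and higher yields in transiently transfected cells that supply EBNA1. No mammalian selection marker is annotated.

Expression is driven by the human CMV immediate early enhancer and promoter. This is followed by adenovirus-derived leader and splice elements and a chimeric intron fragment, which generally improve transcript processing and translation; the short "PTP" hit on the reverse strand most likely reflects this adenoviral leader region rather than an intended coding sequence. A partial match to the mouse immunoglobulin heavy chain signal sequence sits just upstream of the unannotated stretch where the roughly 840 bp insert must lie, consistent with directing the parasite ectodomain into the secretory pathway. The record lists a C-terminal biotinylation sequence and His tag, though the feature table does not annotate these or the insert itself. A rabbit β-globin polyadenylation signal terminates the transcript. The lac and tet promoter fragments appear to be cloning-vector remnants.

The tags would allow nickel-affinity purification and biotin-based capture on streptavidin. The plasmid comes from a study of L. donovani cell surface and secreted proteins.
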