Addgene plasmid #135887: D74_Ld_291730
Purpose: Expression of Leishmania donovani ectodomain in mammalian cells
Depositing lab: Gavin Wright. Depositing organization: Wellcome Sanger Institute. Publication: Systematic identification of genes encoding cell surface and secreted proteins that are essential for in vitro growth and infection in Leishmania donovani. Roberts AJ, Ong HB, Clare S, Brandt C, Harcourt K, Franssen SU, Cotton JA, Muller-Sienerth N, Wright GJ. PLoS Pathog. 2022 Feb 24;18(2):e1010364. doi: 10.1371/journal.ppat.1010364. eCollection 2022 Feb. PubMed 35202447.
Backbone
  Vector backbone: pTT3
  Backbone manufacturer: Yves Durocher, NRC
  Backbone size w/o insert (bp): 6132
  Vector type: Mammalian Expression
Growth in bacteria
  Bacterial resistance: Ampicillin, 100 μg/mL
  Growth temperature: 37°C
  Growth strain: DH5alpha
  Copy number: High Copy
Gene/Insert
  Gene/Insert name: endosomal integral membrane protein, putative (alt name: LDPBK_291730)
  Species: Leishmania donovani
  Insert size (bp): 840
  Tag / fusion protein: biotinylation sequence and His tag (C terminal on insert)
  Cloning method: Unknown
Terms and licenses: Academic/Nonprofit Terms; Industry Terms: Not Available to Industry
How to cite: D74_Ld_291730 was a gift from Gavin Wright (Addgene plasmid # 135887 ; http://n2t.net/addgene:135887 ; RRID:Addgene_135887)
